>Addgene plasmid #244737 | CL20_mEGFP_FOidr_185 | addgene full sequence | sequence record 488204 | Addgene NGS Result
AAAAAAAATCTAACCTCAAGTCAAGGCTTTTCTATGGAATAAGGAATGGACAGCAGGGGGCTGTTTCATA
TACTGATGACCTCTTTATAGCCAACCTTTGTTCATGGCAGCCAGCATATGGGCATATGTTGCCAAACTCT
AAACCAAATACTCATTCTGATGTTTTAAATGATTTGCCCTCCCATATGTCCTTCCGAGTGAGAGACACAA
AAAATTCCAACACACTATTGCAATGAAAATAAATTTCCTTTATTAGCCAGAAGTCAGATGCTCAAGGGGC
TTCATGATGTCCCCATAATTTTTGGCAGAGGGAAAAAGATCTGCTAGCTCGAGCAGCTGAAGCTTTATTG
AGGCTTAAGCAGTGGGTTCCCTAGTTAGCCAGAGAGCTCCCAGGCTCAGATCTGGTCTAACCAGAGAGAC
CCAGTACAGGCAAAAAGCAGATCTTGTCTTCTTTGGGAGTGAATTAGCCCTTCCAGTCCCCCCTTTTCTT
TTAAAAAGTGGCTAAGATCTACAGCTGCCTTGTAAGTCATTGGTCTTAAAGGTACCGTAATCTTATCTAG
AACCGGTTCAGTCTGCAGATGGACTAGCTTCTGGTTCTCCGGAAACGTCTTCTTCTTCTTTATCTTCTAC
GAGGTCAGTAGGTTCGTCTTCCTCAACCTCGGCTTCATCGTCCTCGTCTTCAATAATGCTGTCTTCGACC
GTCTCCTCGTCCTCAGTGAGATCCTGAGCTACCGCCAGAAGGCCTCTAGGTCCGCCCCTAAACAGAACCG
TAGCCGGAAACACCAACAACAGAAGGAGGAGGAGCCGGGGCAACAGTCTCATCCGGGAAGCGGCCGCACT
TCCCCCGGAGCCTCCGCTTCCGCCCTTGTACAGCTCGTCCATGCCGAGAGTGATCCCGGCGGCGGTCACG
AACTCCAGCAGGACCATGTGATCGCGCTTCTCGTTGGGGTCTTTGCTCAGCTTGGACTGGGTGCTCAGGT
AGTGGTTGTCGGGCAGCAGCACGGGGCCGTCGCCGATGGGGGTGTTCTGCTGGTAGTGGTCGGCGAGCTG
CACGCTGCCGTCCTCGATGTTGTGGCGGATCTTGAAGTTCACCTTGATGCCGTTCTTCTGCTTGTCGGCC
ATGATATAGACGTTGTGGCTGTTGTAGTTGTACTCCAGCTTGTGCCCCAGGATGTTGCCGTCCTCCTTGA
AGTCGATGCCCTTCAGCTCGATGCGGTTCACCAGGGTGTCGCCCTCGAACTTCACCTCGGCGCGGGTCTT
GTAGTTGCCGTCGTCCTTGAAGAAGATGGTGCGCTCCTGGACGTAGCCTTCGGGCATGGCGGACTTGAAG
AAGTCGTGCTGCTTCATGTGGTCGGGGTAGCGGCTGAAGCACTGCACGCCGTAGGTCAGGGTGGTCACGA
GGGTGGGCCAGGGCACGGGCAGCTTGCCGGTGGTGCAGATGAACTTCAGGGTCAGCTTGCCGTAGGTGGC
ATCGCCCTCGCCCTCGCCGGACACGCTGAACTTGTGGCCGTTTACGTCGCCGTCCAGCTCGACCAGGATG
GGCACCACCCCGGTGAACAGCTCCTCGCCCTTGCTCACCATGGTGGCGACCGGTGGATCCCGGGCCCGCG
GTACCGTCGACTGCAGAATTCGGTTCACTAAACGAGCCCGGTTCACTAAACGAGCTCTGCTTATATAGAC
CTCCCACCGTACACGCCTACCGCCCATTTGCGTCAATGGGGCGGAGTTGTTACGACATTTTGGAAAGTCC
CGTTGATTTTGGTGCCAAAACAAACTCCCATTGACGTCAATGGGGTGGAGACTTGGAAATCCCCGTGAGT
CAAACCGCTATCCACGCCCATTGATGTACTGCCAAAACCGCATCACCATGGTAATAGCGATGACTAATAC
GTAGATGTACTGCCAAGTAGGAAAGTCCCATAAGGTCATGTACTGGGCATAATGCCAGGCGGGCCATTTA
CCGTCATTGACGTCAATAGGGGGCGTACTTGGCATATGATACACTTGATGTACTGCCAAGTGGGCAGTTT
ACCGTAAATACTCCACCCATTGACGTCAATGGAAAGTCCCTATTGGCGTTACTATGGGAACATACGTCAT
TATTGACGTCAATGGGCGGGGGTCGTTGGGCGGTCAGCCAGGCGGGCCATTTACCGTAAGTTATGTAACG
CGGAACTCCATATATGGGCTATGAACTAATGACCCCGTAATTGATTACTATTAATAACTAGCACGCGTTC
GAAGCTTGAGCTCGGTCCCCTCGGGGTTGGGAGGTGGGTCTGAAACGATAATGGTGAATATCCCTGCCTA
ACTCTATTCACTATAGAAAGTACAGCAAAAACTATTCTTAAACCTACCAAGCCTCCTACTATCATTATGA
ATAATTTTATATACCACAGCCAATTTGTTATGTTAAACCAATTCCACAAACTTGCCCATTTATCTAATTC
CAATAATTCTTGTTCATTCTTTTCTTGCTGGTTTTGCGATTCTTCAATTAAGGAGTGTATTAAGCTTGTG
TAATTGTTAATTTCTCTGTCCCACTCCATCCAGGTCGTGTGATTCCAAATCTGTTCCAGAGATTTATTAC
TCCAACTAGCATTCCAAGGCACAGCAGTGGTGCAAATGAGTTTTCCAGAGCAACCCCAAATCCCCAGGAG
CTGTTGATCCTTTAGGTATCTTTCCACAGCCAGGATTCTTGCCTGGAGCTGCTTGATGCCCCAGACTGTG
AGTTGCAACAGATGCTGTTGCGCCTCAATAGCCCTCAGCAAATTGTTCTGCTGCTGCACTATACCAGACA
ATAATTGTCTGGCCTGTACCGTCAGCGTCATTGACGCTGCGCCCATAGTGCTTCCTGCTGCTCCCAAGAA
CCCAAGGAACAAAGCTCCTATTCCCACTGCTCTTTTTTCTCTCTGCACCACTCTTCTCTTTGCCTTGGTG
GGTGCTACTCCTAATGGTTCAATTTTTACTACTTTATATTTATATAATTCACTTCTCCAATTGTCCCTCA
TATCTCCTCCTTATGGTGTTTTACTAAACTTTTCCATGTTCTAATCCTCATCCTGTCTACTTGCCACACA
ATCATCACCTGCCATCTGTTTTCCATAATCCCTAATGATCTTTGCTTTTCTTCTTGGCACTACTTTTATG
TCACTATTATCTTGTATTACTACTGCCCCTTCACCTTTCCAGAGGAGCTTTGCTGGTCCTTTCCAAAGTG
GATTTCTGCTGTCCCTGTAATAAACCCGAAAATTTTGAATTTTTGTAATTTGTTTTTGTAATTCTTTAGT
TTGTATGTCTGTTGCTATTATGTCTACTATTCTTTCCCCTGCACTGTACCCCCCAATCCCCCCTTTTCTT
TTAAAATTGTGGATGAATACTGCCATTTGTACTGCTGTCTTAAGATGTTCAGCCTGATCTCTTACCTGTC
CTATAATTTTCTTTAATTCTTTATTCATAGATTCTACTACTCCTTGACTTTGGGGATTGTAGGGAATTTC
CAGGTCTGAAGATCCTGCTGCTTGCTGTGCTTTTTTCTTACTTTTGTTTTGCTCTTCCTCTATCTTGTCT
AAAGCTTCCTTGGTGTCTTTTATCTCTATCCTTTGATGCACACAATAGAGGGTTGCTACTGTATTATATA
ATGATCTAAGTTCTTCTGATCCTGTCTGAAGGGATGGTTGTAGCTGTCCCAGTATTTGTCTACAGCCTTC
TGATGTTTCTAACAGGCCAGTATTAACTGCGAATCGTTCTAGCTCCCTGCTTGCCCATACTATATGTTTT
AATTTATATTTTTTCTTTCCCCCTGGCCTTAACCGAATTTTTTCCCATCGCGATCTAATTCTCCCCCGCT
TAATACTGACGCTCTCGCACCCATCTCTCTCCTTCTAGCCTCCGCTAGTCAAAATTTTTGGCGTACTCAC
CAGTCGCCGCCCCTCGCCTCTTGCCGTGCGCGCTTCAGCAAGCCGAGTCCTGCGTCGAGAGAGCTCCTCT
GGTTTCCCTTTCGCTTTCAAGTCCCTGTTCGGGCGCCACTGCTAGAGATTTTCCACACTGACTAAAAGGG
TCTGAGGGATCTCTAGTTACCAGAGTCACACAACAGACGGGCACACACTACTTGAAGCACTCAAGGCAAG
CTTTATTGAGGCTTAAGCAGTGGGTTCCCTAGTTAGCCAGAGAGCTCCCAGGCTCAGATCTGGTCTAACC
AGAGAGACCCAGTACAGGCAAAAAGCAGCTGCTTATATGCAGGATCTGAGGGCTCGCCACTCCCCAGTCC
CGCCCAGGCCACGCCTCCCATGGTAATAGCGATGACTAATACGTAGATGTACTGCCAAGTAGGAAAGTCC
CATAAGGTCATGTACTGGGCATAATGCCAGGCGGGCCATTTACCGTCATTGACGTCAATAGGGGGCGTAC
TTGGCATATGATACACTTGATGTACTGCCAAGTGGGCAGTTTACCGTAAATACTCCACCCATTGACGTCA
ATGGAAAGTCCCTATTGGCGTTACTATGGGAACATACGTCATTATTGACGTCAATGGGCGGGGGTCGTTG
GGCGGTCAGCCAGGCGGGCCATTTACCGTAAGTTATGTAACGCGGAACTCCATATATGGGCTATGAACTA
ATGACCCCGTAATTGATTACTATTAATAACTAGTCAATAATCAATGTCGACCCAGGTGGCACTTTTCGGG
GAAATGTGCGCGGAACCCCTATTTGTTTATTTTTCTAAATACATTCAAATATGTATCCGCTCATGAGACA
ATAACCCTGATAAATGCTTCAATAATATTGAAAAAGGAAGAGTATGAGTATTCAACATTTCCGTGTCGCC
CTTATTCCCTTTTTTGCGGCATTTTGCCTTCCTGTTTTTGCTCACCCAGAAACGCTGGTGAAAGTAAAAG
ATGCTGAAGATCAGTTGGGTGCACGAGTGGGTTACATCGAACTGGATCTCAACAGCGGTAAGATCCTTGA
GAGTTTTCGCCCCGAAGAACGTTTTCCAATGATGAGCACTTTTAAAGTTCTGCTATGTGGCGCGGTATTA
TCCCGTATTGACGCCGGGCAAGAGCAACTCGGTCGCCGCATACACTATTCTCAGAATGACTTGGTTGAGT
ACTCACCAGTCACAGAAAAGCATCTTACGGATGGCATGACAGTAAGAGAATTATGCAGTGCTGCCATAAC
CATGAGTGATAACACTGCGGCCAACTTACTTCTGACAACGATCGGAGGACCGAAGGAGCTAACCGCTTTT
TTGCACAACATGGGGGATCATGTAACTCGCCTTGATCGTTGGGAACCGGAGCTGAATGAAGCCATACCAA
ACGACGAGCGTGACACCACGATGCCTGTAGCAATGGCAACAACGTTGCGCAAACTATTAACTGGCGAACT
ACTTACTCTAGCTTCCCGGCAACAATTAATAGACTGGATGGAGGCGGATAAAGTTGCAGGACCACTTCTG
CGCTCGGCCCTTCCGGCTGGCTGGTTTATTGCTGATAAATCTGGAGCCGGTGAGCGTGGGTCTCGCGGTA
TCATTGCAGCACTGGGGCCAGATGGTAAGCCCTCCCGTATCGTAGTTATCTACACGACGGGGAGTCAGGC
AACTATGGATGAACGAAATAGACAGATCGCTGAGATAGGTGCCTCACTGATTAAGCATTGGTAACTGTCA
GACCAAGTTTACTCATATATACTTTAGATTGATTTAAAACTTCATTTTTAATTTAAAAGGATCTAGGTGA
AGATCCTTTTTGATAATCTCATGACCAAAATCCCTTAACGTGAGTTTTCGTTCCACTGAGCGTCAGACCC
CGTAGAAAAGATCAAAGGATCTTCTTGAGATCCTTTTTTTCTGCGCGTAATCTGCTGCTTGCAAACAAAA
AAACCACCGCTACCAGCGGTGGTTTGTTTGCCGGATCAAGAGCTACCAACTCTTTTTCCGAAGGTAACTG
GCTTCAGCAGAGCGCAGATACCAAATACTGTTCTTCTAGTGTAGCCGTAGTTAGGCCACCACTTCAAGAA
CTCTGTAGCACCGCCTACATACCTCGCTCTGCTAATCCTGTTACCAGTGGCTGCTGCCAGTGGCGATAAG
TCGTGTCTTACCGGGTTGGACTCAAGACGATAGTTACCGGATAAGGCGCAGCGGTCGGGCTGAACGGGGG
GTTCGTGCACACAGCCCAGCTTGGAGCGAACGACCTACACCGAACTGAGATACCTACAGCGTGAGCTATG
AGAAAGCGCCACGCTTCCCGAAGGGAGAAAGGCGGACAGGTATCCGGTAAGCGGCAGGGTCGGAACAGGA
GAGCGCACGAGGGAGCTTCCAGGGGGAAACGCCTGGTATCTTTATAGTCCTGTCGGGTTTCGCCACCTCT
GACTTGAGCGTCGATTTTTGTGATGCTCGTCAGGGGGGCGGAGCCTATGGAAAAACGCCAGCAACGCGGC
CTTTTTACGGTTCCTGGCCTTTTGCTGGCCTTTTGCTCACATGTTCTTTCCTGCGTTATCCCCTGATTCT
GTGGATAACCGTATTACCGCCTTTGAGTGAGCTGATACCGCTCGCCGCAGCCGAACGACCGAGCGCAGCG
AGTCAGTGAGCGAGGAAGCGGAAGAGCGCCCAATACGCAAACCGCCTCTCCCCGCGCGTTGGCCGATTCA
TTAATGCAGCGGATCCAGACATGATAAGATACATTGATGAGTTTGGACAAACCACAACTAGAATGCAGTG
AAAAAAATGCTTTATTTGTGAAATTTGTGATGCTATTGCTTTATTTGTAACCATTATAAGCTGCAATAAA
CAAGTTAGCTTTTTGCAAAAGCCTAGGCCTCCAAAAAAGCCTCCTCACTACTTCTGGAATAGCTCAGAGG
CCGAGGCGGCCTCGGCCTCTGCATAAATAAAAAAAATTAGTCAGCCATGGGGCGGAGAATGGGCGGAACT
GGGCGGAGTTAGGGGCGGGATGGGCGGAGTTAGGGGCGGGACTATGGTTGCTGACTAATTGAGATGCGGA
TCCGCTGGCACGACAGGTTTCCCGACTGGAAAGCGGGCAGTGAGCGCAACGCAATTAATGTGAGTTAGCT
CACTCATTAGGCACCCCAGGCTTTACACTTTATGCTTCCGGCTCGTATGTTGTGTGGAATTGTGAGCGGA
TAACAATTTCACACAGGAAACAGCTATGACCATGATTACGCCAAGCTTGGGCTGCAGGTCGAGGGATCTC
CATAAGAGAAGAGGGACAGCTATGACTGGGAGTAGTCAGGAGAGGAGGAAAAATCTGGCTAGTAAAACAT
GTAAGGAAAATTTTAGGGATGTTAAAGAAAAAAATAACACAAAACAAAATAT
Features (pLannotate 1.2.2; 29 found; start..end, strand, type, name):
    199..254     -  polyA_signal   β-globin poly(A) signal: rabbit β-globin polyadenylation signal (Gil and Proudfoot, 1987)
    340..475     -  LTR            3' LTR (ΔU3) (fragment): self-inactivating 3' long terminal repeat (LTR) from HIV-1
    477..545     -  CDS            nef (fragment): NEF_HV1Z2 - Experimental evidence at protein level: Swiss-Prot protein existence level 1. Extracellular Nef protein targets CD4(+) T-lymphocytes for apoptosis by interacting with CXCR4 surface receptors. From Human immunodeficiency virus type 1 group M subtype D (isolate Z2/CDC-Z34) (HIV-1).
    571..822     -  CDS            SSR1 (fragment): SSRA_HUMAN - Also known as TRAPA. Experimental evidence at protein level: Swiss-Prot protein existence level 1. TRAP proteins are part of a complex whose function is to bind calcium to the ER membrane and thereby regulate the retention of ER resident proteins. May be involved in the recycling of the translocation apparatus after completion of the translocation process or may function as a membrane-bound chaperone facilitating folding of translocated proteins. From Homo sapiens (Human).
    865..1581    -  CDS            mEGFP: mEGFP is a basic (constitutively fluorescent) green fluorescent protein published in 2002, derived from Aequorea victoria. It has moderate acid sensitivity.
   1595..1632    -  misc_feature   MCS (fragment): multiple cloning site
   1631..1647    -  promoter       tight TRE promoter (fragment): Tet-responsive promoter PTight, consisting of seven tet operator sequences followed by the minimal CMV promoter
   1663..1866    -  promoter       CMV promoter: human cytomegalovirus (CMV) immediate early promoter
   1867..2170    -  enhancer       CMV enhancer: human cytomegalovirus immediate early enhancer
   2238..2254    -  misc_feature   MCS (fragment): multiple cloning site
   2254..2279    -  CDS            Rev (fragment): human immunodeficiency virus 1 (HIV-1) Rev protein; rev; enhances nuclear export of unspliced and incompletely spliced viral mRNAs
   2656..2889    -  misc_feature   RRE: The Rev response element (RRE) of HIV-1 allows for Rev-dependent mRNA export from the nucleus to the cytoplasm.
   3023..3106    -  CDS            vif (fragment): VIF_HV1BR - Experimental evidence at protein level: Swiss-Prot protein existence level 1. Counteracts the innate antiviral activity of host APOBEC3F and APOBEC3G. Forms a complex with host APOBEC3F and APOBEC3G thus preventing the entry of these lethally hypermutating enzymes into progeny virions. Recruits an active E3 ubiquitin ligase complex composed of elongin BC, CUL5, and RBX2 to induce polyubiquitination of APOBEC3G and APOBEC3F. In turn, they are directed to the 26S proteasome for degradation. Vif interaction with APOBEC3G also blocks its cytidine deaminase activity in a proteasome-inde
   3249..3366    -  misc_feature   cPPT/CTS: central polypurine tract and central termination sequence of HIV-1
   3515..3874    -  CDS            HIV-1 gag (fragment): gag protein from human immunodeficiency virus 1; gag
   3858..3983    -  misc_feature   HIV-1 Ψ: packaging signal of human immunodeficiency virus type 1
   4030..4287    -  LTR            5' LTR (truncated): truncated 5' long terminal repeat (LTR) from HIV-1
   4289..4668    -  enhancer       CMV enhancer: human cytomegalovirus immediate early enhancer
   4699..4803    +  promoter       AmpR promoter: bla
   4804..5664    +  CDS            AmpR: β-lactamase; bla; confers resistance to ampicillin, carbenicillin, and related antibiotics
   5835..6423    +  rep_origin     ori: high-copy-number ColE1/pMB1/pBR322/pUC origin of replication
   6606..6660    +  CDS            lacI (fragment): lac repressor; lacI; The lac repressor binds to the lac operator to inhibit transcription in E. coli. This inhibition can be relieved by adding lactose or isopropyl-β-D-thiogalactopyranoside (IPTG).
   6662..6796    -  polyA_signal   SV40 poly(A) signal: SV40 polyadenylation signal
   6816..6951    -  rep_origin     SV40 ori: SV40 origin of replication
   6975..6997    -  promoter       SV40 promoter (fragment): SV40 enhancer and early promoter
   7004..7043    +  CDS            lacI (fragment): lac repressor; lacI; The lac repressor binds to the lac operator to inhibit transcription in E. coli. This inhibition can be relieved by adding lactose or isopropyl-β-D-thiogalactopyranoside (IPTG).
   7056..7077    +  protein_bind   CAP binding site: CAP binding activates transcription in the presence of cAMP. E. coli catabolite activator protein
   7092..7122    +  promoter       lac promoter: promoter for the E. coli lac operon
   7130..7146    +  protein_bind   lac operator: The lac repressor binds to the lac operator to inhibit transcription in E. coli. This inhibition can be relieved by adding lactose or isopropyl-β-D-thiogalactopyranoside (IPTG). lac repressor encoded by lacI
