[The description below was written by a language model from this plasmid's Addgene catalogue record and pLannotate feature annotations shown in this document.]
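Description:
CL20_mEGFP_FOidr_185 is a mammalian expression plasmid built on the CL20 backbone. The catalogue lists it only as mammalian expression, but the annotated features show it has the architecture of a self-inactivating HIV-1 lentiviral transfer vector. It is maintained in E. coli through a high-copy ColE1/pUC-type origin and selected with ampicillin via the β-lactamase gene. The deposit specifies a recombination-deficient strain, which is common for plasmids carrying repeated LTR sequences. Residual lac promoter/operator and lacI fragments, an SV40 origin and an SV40 polyadenylation signal lie in the plasmid backbone outside the viral cassette.

The viral portion begins with a CMV enhancer fused to a truncated 5' LTR, which would drive genomic RNA production in packaging cells. This is followed by the Ψ packaging signal with a gag fragment, the cPPT/CTS, and the Rev response element for Rev-dependent nuclear export. The cassette ends in a ΔU3 3' LTR fragment backed by a rabbit β-globin polyadenylation signal. Inside it, an internal CMV enhancer/promoter drives an open reading frame encoding monomeric EGFP fused at the N terminus of FOidr_185. This insert is an unmutated intrinsically disordered region taken from the human fusion protein SSR1_FARS2; the depositor's note indicates residues 1–84. The annotation matches this segment to SSR1 only, with no FARS2-derived feature detected.

The stated purpose is to express the fluorescently tagged IDR in mammalian cells. The associated study concerns protein condensate formation, so the mEGFP tag presumably allows the IDR's localisation and behaviour to be imaged. No mammalian selection marker is annotated.
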