Addgene plasmid #244737: CL20_mEGFP_FOidr_185
Purpose: Express mEGFP-tagged intrinsically disordered protein (IDR), FOidr_185, derived from human fusion protein SSR1_FARS2
Depositing lab: Richard Kriwacki. Depositing organization: St. Jude Children's Research Hospital. Publication: Proteome-wide computational analyses reveal links between protein condensate formation and RNA biology. Maiti S, Tripathi S, Baggett DW, Phillips AH, Park CG, Wang J, Wahiduzzaman, Freyaldenhoven WT, Kinger S, Pioso BJ, Bollinger JC, Somjee R, Lang B, Babu MM, Kriwacki RW. Sci Adv. 2025 Dec 5;11(49):eady1420. doi: 10.1126/sciadv.ady1420. Epub 2025 Dec 3. PubMed 41337585.
Backbone
  Vector backbone: CL20
  Vector type: Mammalian Expression
Growth in bacteria
  Bacterial resistance: Ampicillin, 100 μg/mL
  Growth temperature: 37°C
  Growth strain: NEB Stable
  Copy number: High Copy
Gene/Insert
  Gene/Insert name: FOidr_185
  Species: H. sapiens (human)
  Mutation: Unmutated
  Tag / fusion protein: monomeric EGFP (N terminal on insert)
  Cloning method: Restriction Enzyme; 5′ cloning site Unknown (unknown if destroyed)
Terms and licenses: Academic/Nonprofit Terms; Industry Terms: Not Available to Industry
Depositor comments: SSR1_FARS2_1_84
How to cite: CL20_mEGFP_FOidr_185 was a gift from Richard Kriwacki (Addgene plasmid # 244737 ; http://n2t.net/addgene:244737 ; RRID:Addgene_244737)
